>Addgene plasmid #42138 | pET21b-RL020A | depositor full sequence | sequence record 56997 | pET21b-RL020A sequence 6816 bps
TGGCGAATGGG
[124 nt withheld, positions 12-135]
C
[91 nt withheld, positions 137-227]
A
[49 nt withheld, positions 229-277]
CCTTTGACGTTGGAGTCCACGTTCTTT
[37 nt withheld, positions 305-341]
ACCCTATCTCGGTCTATTCTTTTGATTTATAAGGGATTTTGCCGATTTCGGCCTATTGGTTAAAAAATGA
GCTGATTTAACAAAAATTTAACGCGAATTTTAACAAAATATTAACGTTTACAATTTCAGGTGGCACTTTT
CGGGGAAATGTGCGCGGAACCCCTATTTGTTTATTTTTCTAAATACATTCAAATATGTATCCGCTCATGA
GACAATAACCCTGATAAATGCTTCAATAATATTGAAAAAGGAAGAGTATGAGTATTCAACATTTCCGTGT
CGCCCTTATTCCCTTTTTTGCGGCATTTTGCCTTCCTGTTTTTGCTCACCCAGAAACGCTGGTGAAAGTA
AAAGATGCTGAAGATCAGTTGGGTGCACGAGTGGGTTACATCGAACTGGATCTCAACAGCGGTAAGATCC
TTGAGAGTTTTCGCCCCGAAGAACGTTTTCCAATGATGAGCACTTTTAAAGTTCTGCTATGTGGCGCGGT
ATTATCCCGTATTGACGCCGGGCAAGAGCAACTCGGTCGCCGCATACACTATTCTCAGAATGACTTGGTT
GAGTACTCACCAGTCACAGAAAAGCATCTTACGGATGGCATGACAGTAAGAGAATTATGCAGTGCTGCCA
TAACCATGAGTGATAACACTGCGGCCAACTTACTTCTGACAACGATCGGAGGACCGAAGGAGCTAACCGC
TTTTTTGCACAACATGGGGGATCATGTAACTCGCCTTGATCGTTGGGAACCGGAGCTGAATGAAGCCATA
CCAAACGACGAGCGTGACACCACGATGCCTGCAGCAATGGCAACAACGTTGCGCAAACTATTAACTGGCG
AACTACTTACTCTAGCTTCCCGGCAACAATTAATAGACTGGATGGAGGCGGATAAAGTTGCAGGACCACT
TCTGCGCTCGGCCCTTCCGGCTGGCTGGTTTATTGCTGATAAATCTGGAGCCGGTGAGCGTGGGTCTCGC
GGTATCATTGCAGCACTGGGGCCAGATGGTAAGCCCTCCCGTATCGTAGTTATCTACACGACGGGGAGTC
AGGCAACTATGGATGAACGAAATAGACAGATCGCTGAGATAGGTGCCTCACTGATTAAGCATTGGTAACT
GTCAGACCAAGTTTACTCATATATACTTTAGATTGATTTAAAACTTCATTTTTAATTTAAAAGGATCTAG
GTGAAGATCCTTTTTGATAATCTCATGACCAAAATCCCTTAACGTGAGTTTTCGTTCCACTGAGCGTCAG
ACCCCGTAGAAAAGATCAAAGGATCTTCTTGAGATCCTTTTTTTCTGCGCGTAATCTGCTGCTTGCAAAC
AAAAAAACCACCGCTACCAGCGGTGGTTTGTTTGCCGGATCAAGAGCTACCAACTCTTTTTCCGAAGGTA
ACTGGCTTCAGCAGAGCGCAGATACCAAATACTGTCCTTCTAGTGTAGCCGTAGTTAGGCCACCACTTCA
AGAACTCTGTAGCACCGCCTACATACCTCGCTCTGCTAATCCTGTTACCAGTGGCTGCTGCCAGTGGCGA
TAAGTCGTGTCTTACCGGGTTGGACTCAAGACGATAGTTACCGGATAAGGCGCAGCGGTCGGGCTGAACG
GGGGGTTCGTGCACACAGCCCAGCTTGGAGCGAACGACCTACACCGAACTGAGATACCTACAGCGTGAGC
TATGAGAAAGCGCCACGCTTCCCGAAGGGAGAAAGGCGGACAGGTATCCGGTAAGCGGCAGGGTCGGAAC
AGGAGAGCGCACGAGGGAGCTTCCAGGGGGAAACGCCTGGTATCTTTATAGTCCTGTCGGGTTTCGCCAC
CTCTGACTTGAGCGTCGATTTTTGTGATGCTCGTCAGGGGGGCGGAGCCTATGGAAAAACGCCAGCAACG
CGGCCTTTTTACGGTTCCTGGCCTTTTGCTGGCCTTTTGCTCACATGTTCTTTCCTGCGTTATCCCCTGA
TTCTGTGGATAACCGTATTACCGCCTTTGAGTGAGCTGATACCGCTCGCCGCAGCCGAACGACCGAGCGC
AGCGAGTCAGTGAGCGAGGAAGCGGAAGAGCGCCTGATGCGGTATTTTCTCCTTACGCATCTGTGCGGTA
TTTCACACCGCATATATGGTGCACTCTCAGTACAATCTGCTCTGATGCCGCATAGTTAAGCCAGTATACA
CTCCGCTATCGCTACGTGACTGGGTCATGGCTGCGCCCCGACACCCGCCAACACCCGCTGACGCGCCCTG
ACGGGCTTGTCTGCTCCCGGCATCCGCTTACAGACAAGCTGTGACCGTCTCCGGGAGCTGCATGTGTCAG
AGGTTTTCACCGTCATCACCGAAACGCGCGAGGCAGCTGCGGTAAAGCTCATCAGCGTGGTCGTGAAGCG
ATTCACAGATGTCTGCCTGTTCATCCGCGTCCAGCTCGTTGAGTTTCTCCAGAAGCGTTAATGTCTGGCT
TCTGATAAAGCGGGCCATGTTAAGGGCGGTTTTTTCCTGTTTGGTCACTGATGCCTCCGTGTAAGGGGGA
TTTCTGTTCATGGGGGTAATGATACCGATGAAACGAGAGAGGATGCTCACGATACGGGTTACTGATGATG
AACATGCCCGGTTACTGGAACGTTGTGAGGGTAAACAACTGGCGGTATGGATGCGGCGGGACCAGAGAAA
AATCACTCAGGGTCAATGCCAGCGCTTCGTTAATACAGATGTAGGTGTTCCACAGGGTAGCCAGCAGCAT
CCTGCGATGCAGATCCGGAACATAATGGTGCAGGGCGCTGACTTCCGCGTTTCCAGACTTTACGAAACAC
GGAAACCGAAGACCATTCATGTTGTTGCTCAGGTCGCAGACGTTTTGCAGCAGCAGTCGCTTCACGTTCG
CTCGCGTATCGGTGATTCATTCTGCTAACCAGTAAGGCAACCCCGCCAGCCTAGCCGGGTCCTCAACGAC
AGGAGCACGATCATGCGCACCCGTGGGGCCGCCATGCCGGCGATAATGGCCTGCTTCTCGCCGAAACGTT
TGGTGGCGGGACCAGTGACGAAGGCTTGAGCGAGGGCGTGCAAGATTCCGAATACCGCAAGCGACAGGCC
GATCATCGTCGCGCTCCAGCGAAAGCGGTCCTCGCCGAAAATGACCCAGAGCGCTGCCGGCACCTGTCCT
ACGAGTTGCATGATAAAGAAGACAGTCATAAGTGCGGCGACGATAGTCATGCCCCGCGCCCACCGGAAGG
AGCTGACTGGGTTGAAGGCTCTCAAGGGCATCGGTCGAGATCCCGGTGCCTAATGAGTGAGCTAACTTAC
ATTAATTGCGTTGCGCTCACTGCCCGCTTTCCAGTCGGGAAACCTGTCGTGCCAGCTGCATTAATGAATC
GGCCAACGCGCGGGGAGAGGCGGTTTGCGTATTGGGCGCCAGGGTGGTTTTTCTTTTCACCAGTGAGACG
GGCAACAGCTGATTGCCCTTCACCGCCTGGCCCTGAGAGAGTTGCAGCAAGCGGTCCACGCTGGTTTGCC
CCAGCAGGCGAAAATCCTGTTTGATGGTGGTTAACGGCGGGATATAACATGAGCTGTCTTCGGTATCGTC
GTATCCCACTACCGAGATATCCGCACCAACGCGCAGCCCGGACTCGGTAATGGCGCGCATTGCGCCCAGC
GCCATCTGATCGTTGGCAACCAGCATCGCAGTGGGAACGATGCCCTCATTCAGCATTTGCATGGTTTGTT
GAAAACCGGACATGGCACTCCAGTCGCCTTCCCGTTCCGCTATCGGCTGAATTTGATTGCGAGTGAGATA
TTTATGCCAGCCAGCCAGACGCAGACGCGCCGAGACAGAACTTAATGGGCCCGCTAACAGCGCGATTTGC
TGGTGACCCAATGCGACCAGATGCTCCACGCCCAGTCGCGTACCGTCTTCATGGGAGAAAATAATACTGT
TGATGGGTGTCTGGTCAGAGACATCAAGAAATAACGCCGGAACATTAGTGCAGGCAGCTTCCACAGCAAT
GGCATCCTGGTCATCCAGCGGATAGTTAATGATCAGCCCACTGACGCGTTGCGCGAGAAGATTGTGCACC
GCCGCTTTACAGGCTTCGACGCCGCTTCGTTCTACCATCGACACCACCACGCTGGCACCCAGTTGATCGG
CGCGAGATTTAATCGCCGCGACAATTTGCGACGGCGCGTGCAGGGCCAGACTGGAGGTGGCAACGCCAAT
CAGCAACGACTGTTTGCCCGCCAGTTGTTGTGCCACGCGGTTGGGAATGTAATTCAGCTCCGCCATCGCC
GCTTCCACTTTTTCCCGCGTTTTCGCAGAAACGTGGCTGGCCTGGTTCACCACGCGGGAAACGGTCTGAT
AAGAGACACCGGCATACTCTGCGACATCGTATAACGTTACTGGTTTCACATTCACCACCCTGAATTGACT
CTCTTCCGGGCGCTATCATGCCATACCGCGAAAGGTTTTGCGCCATTCGATGGTGTCCGGGATCTCGACG
CTCTCCCTTATGCGACTCCTGCATTAGGAAGCAGCCCAGTAGTAGGTTGAGGCCGTTGAGCACCGCCGCC
GCAAGGAATGGTGCATGCAAGGAGATGGCGCCCAACAGTCCCCCGGCCACGGGGCCTGCCACCATACCCA
CGCCGAAACAAGCGCTCATGAGCCCGAAGTGGCGAGCCCGATCTTCCCCATCGGTGATGTCGGCGATATA
GGCGCCAGCAACCGCACCTGTGGCGCCGGTGATGCCGGCCACGATGCGTCCGGCGTAGAGGATCGAGATC
TCGATCCCGCGAAATTAATACGACTCACTATAGGGGAATTGTGAGCGGATAACAATTCCCCTCTAGAAAT
AATTTTGTTTAACTTTAAGAAGGAGATATACATATGAGCAAAGGCGAAGAACTGTTCACGGGTGTGGTTC
CGATCCTGGTTGAACTGGATGGCGATGTGAACGGTCATAAATTTAGCGTGTCTGGTGAAGGCGAAGGTGA
TGCGACCTACGGCAAACTGACGCTGAAACTGATTTGCACCACGGGTAAACTGCCGGTTCCGTGGCCGACC
CTGGTGACCACGCTGGGTTATGGTCTGATGTGTTTCGCACGTTACCCGGATCACATGAAACGCCATGATT
TCTTTAAATCTGCGATGCCGGAAGGCTATGTGCAGGAACGTACCATCTTTTTCAAAGATGATGGTAACTA
CAAAACCCGCGCGGAAGTTAAATTTGAAGGCGATACGCTGGTGAACCGTATTGAACTGAAAGGTATCGAT
TTCAAAGAAGATGGCAATATTCTGGGTCACAAACTGGAATACAACTACAACAGTCATAACGTGTACATTA
CCGCCGATAAACAGAAAAACGGTATCAAAGCAAACTTCAAAATCCGTCACAACATCGAAGATGGCGGTGT
TCAGCTGGCCGATCATTACCAGCAGAACACCCCGATTGGCGATGGTCCGGTGCTGCTGCCGGATAATCAT
TATCTGAGTTACCAGAGCAAACTGTCTAAAGATCCGAATGAAAAACGCGATCACATGGTTCTGCTGGAAT
TTGTGACCGCGGCCGGCATTACGCATGGTATGGATGAACTGTATAAATAAGCGGATCCTGAATAATTTTG
TTTAACTTTAAGAAGGAGATATACATATGGTGAGTAAAGGCGAGGAGGACAATATGGCGATCATCAAAGA
GTTCATGCGCTTCAAAGTCCACATGGAAGGCAGCGTTAATGGTCACGAGTTCGAAATTGAGGGCGAAGGC
GAAGGTCGTCCGTATGAGGGTACACAGACCGCTAAACTGAAAGTCACGAAAGGTGGTCCACTGCCATTTG
CTTGGGATATTCTGAGCCCACAGTTCATGTATGGCTCCAAAGCCTATGTGAAACATCCGGCCGATATTCC
GGACTATCTGAAACTGAGCTTCCCTGAAGGGTTCAAATGGGAACGTGTGATGAACTTTGAGGATGGTGGT
GTTGTGACAGTGACACAGGATTCTAGCCTGCAAGACGGTGAGTTCATCTATAAAGTGAAACTGCGTGGCA
CGAATTTTCCGAGTGATGGCCCGGTTATGCAGAAAAAAACGATGGGTTGGGAGGCCTCTAGTGAGCGTAT
GTATCCAGAAGATGGCGCTCTGAAAGGCGAAATCAAACAGCGTCTGAAACTGAAAGATGGTGGCCACTAT
GATGCCGAAGTGAAAACCACGTATAAAGCCAAAAAACCTGTCCAACTGCCTGGTGCCTATAACGTTAACA
TCAAACTGGACATCACCTCACACAATGAGGACTATACGATCGTGGAGCAGTATGAGCGTGCTGAAGGACG
TCATTCTACCGGTGGTATGGATGAGCTGTATAAATAACTCGAGCACCACCACCACCACCACTGAGATCCG
GCTGCTAACAAAGCCCGAAAGGAAGCTGAGTTGGCTGCTGCCACCGCTGAGCAATAACTAGCATAACCCC
TTGGGGCCTCTAAACGGGTCTTGAGGGGTTTTTTG
Features (pLannotate 1.2.2; 21 found; start..end, strand, type, name):
     12..467     +  rep_origin     f1 ori (sequence partly withheld): f1 bacteriophage origin of replication; arrow indicates direction of (+) strand synthesis
    494..598     +  promoter       AmpR promoter: bla
    599..1459    +  CDS            AmpR: β-lactamase; bla; confers resistance to ampicillin, carbenicillin, and related antibiotics
   1630..2218    +  rep_origin     ori: high-copy-number ColE1/pMB1/pBR322/pUC origin of replication
   2404..2546    -  misc_feature   bom: basis of mobility region from pBR322
   2648..2839    -  CDS            rop: Rop protein, which maintains plasmids at low copy number; rop
   2856..3236    +  CDS            YPB1_ECOLX: Protein predicted: Swiss-Prot protein existence level 4. From Escherichia coli.
   3308..3599    -  CDS            TcR (fragment): tetracycline efflux protein; tet; confers resistance to tetracycline
   3614..3635    -  protein_bind   CAP binding site: CAP binding activates transcription in the presence of cAMP. E. coli catabolite activator protein
   3648..4730    -  CDS            lacI: lac repressor; lacI; The lac repressor binds to the lac operator to inhibit transcription in E. coli. This inhibition can be relieved by adding lactose or isopropyl-β-D-thiogalactopyranoside (IPTG).
   4731..4808    -  promoter       lacI promoter: lacI
   4816..5095    -  CDS            TcR (fragment): tetracycline efflux protein; tet; confers resistance to tetracycline
   5117..5135    +  promoter       T7 promoter: promoter for bacteriophage T7 RNA polymerase
   5136..5160    +  protein_bind   lac operator: The lac repressor binds to the lac operator to inhibit transcription in E. coli. This inhibition can be relieved by adding lactose or isopropyl-β-D-thiogalactopyranoside (IPTG). lac repressor encoded by lacI
   5175..5197    +  RBS            RBS: efficient ribosome binding site from bacteriophage T7 gene 10 (Olins and Rangwala, 1989)
   5208..5918    +  CDS            mVenus-Q69M: mVenus-Q69M is a basic (constitutively fluorescent) yellow fluorescent protein published in 2010, derived from Aequorea victoria. It is reported to be a very rapidly-maturing monomer.
   5938..5960    +  RBS            RBS: efficient ribosome binding site from bacteriophage T7 gene 10 (Olins and Rangwala, 1989)
   5968..6675    +  CDS            mCherry: mCherry is a basic (constitutively fluorescent) red fluorescent protein published in 2004, derived from Discosoma sp.. It is reported to be a very rapidly-maturing monomer with low acid sensitivity.
   6685..6702    +  CDS            9xHis (fragment): 9xHis affinity tag
   6712..6761    +  CDS            SET1 (fragment): solubility-enhancement tag derived from T7 phage gene 10B
   6769..6816    +  terminator     T7 terminator: transcription terminator for bacteriophage T7 RNA polymerase
