[The description below was written by a language model from this plasmid's Addgene catalogue record and pLannotate feature annotations shown in this document.]
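Description:
pET21b-RL020A is a bacterial expression plasmid built on the Novagen pET21b backbone, carrying a synthetic two-gene fluorescent protein cassette under T7 control. It is propagated in E. coli through a pBR322-type ColE1 origin accompanied by the bom region and the rop gene. Rop holds the plasmid at low copy number, consistent with the catalogue entry. Selection is by ampicillin via the β-lactamase gene. An f1 origin is also present, which can be used to produce single-stranded DNA. The backbone supplies lacI with its own promoter. The short tetracycline-resistance fragments and the predicted E. coli open reading frame in the annotation are backbone remnants rather than functional parts.

The payload, cloned between BamHI and XhoI, is described as mVenus (A206K Venus) followed by mCherry. The feature table shows these arranged as an operon rather than a fusion. A single T7 promoter with an adjacent lac operator drives one transcript, and each coding sequence is preceded by its own copy of the T7 gene 10 ribosome binding site, so the yellow and red proteins are translated separately. The annotation tool matched the yellow protein to an mVenus-Q69M variant, while the depositor names it only as A206K Venus. A T7 terminator closes the unit. The vector's His tag lies downstream of mCherry, but the record does not make clear whether it is translated in frame with it.

The associated publication title concerns fluorescent proteins and genetic organisation in cell-free synthetic biology. This suggests the construct is used to compare expression of genes at different positions in an operon, probably in in vitro transcription-translation reactions using T7 RNA polymerase.
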