Addgene plasmid #42138: pET21b-RL020A
Depositing lab: Sheref Mansy. Depositing organization: Universita degli Studi di Trento. Publication: Fluorescent Proteins and in Vitro Genetic Organization for Cell-Free Synthetic Biology. Lentini R, Forlin M, Martini L, Del Bianco C, Spencer AC, Torino D, Mansy SS. ACS Synth Biol. 2013 Mar 15. 10.1021/sb400003y PubMed 23654270.
Backbone
  Vector backbone: pET21b
  Backbone manufacturer: Novagen
  Backbone size w/o insert (bp): 5367
  Total vector size (bp): 6816
  Vector type: Bacterial Expression
Growth in bacteria
  Bacterial resistance: Ampicillin, 100 μg/mL
  Growth temperature: 37°C
  Growth strain: DH5alpha
  Copy number: Low Copy
Gene/Insert
  Gene/Insert name: mVenus-mCherry (alt name: A206K Venus-mCherry)
  Species: Synthetic
  Insert size (bp): 1474
  Promoter: T7 promoter
  Cloning method: Restriction Enzyme; 5′ cloning site BamHI (not destroyed); 3′ cloning site XhoI (not destroyed)
  Sequencing primers: 5′ ctctctGGATCCgaataattttgtttaactttaagaag; 3′ gtgtgtCTCGAGttatttatacagctcatccata
Terms and licenses: Academic/Nonprofit Terms; Industry Terms: Not Available to Industry
How to cite: pET21b-RL020A was a gift from Sheref Mansy (Addgene plasmid # 42138 ; http://n2t.net/addgene:42138 ; RRID:Addgene_42138)
