>Addgene plasmid #42138 | pET21b-RL020A | addgene partial sequence | sequence record 59294 | T7term 5'-GCTAGTTATTGCTCAGCGG-3'
CCGGATCTCAGTGGTGGTGGTGGTGGTGCTCGAGTTATTTATACAGCTCATCCATACCACCGGTAGAATG
ACGTCCTTCAGCACGCTCATACTGCTCCACGATCGTATAGTCCTCATTGTGTGAGGTGATGTCCAGTTTG
ATGTTAACGTTATAGGCACCAGGCAGTTGGACAGGTTTTTTGGCTTTATACGTGGTTTTCACTTCGGCAT
CATAGTGGCCACCATCTTTCAGTTTCAGACGCTGTTTGATTTCGCCTTTCAGAGCGCCATCTTCTGGATA
CATACGCTCACTAGAGGCCTCCCAACCCATCGTTTTTTTCTGCATAACCGGGCCATCACTCGGAAAATTC
GTGCCACGCAGTTTCACTTTATAGATGAACTCACCGTCTTGCAGGCTAGAATCCTGTGTCACTGTCACAA
CACCACCATCCTCAAAGTTCATCACACGTTCCCATTTGAACCCTTCAGGGAAGCTCAGTTTCAGATAGTC
CGGAATATCGGCCGGATGTTTCACATAGGCTTTGGAGCCATACATGAACTGTGGGCTCAGAATATCCCAA
GCAAATGGCAGTGGACCACCTTTCGTGACTTTCAGTTTAGCGGTCTGTGTACCCTCATACGGACGACCTT
CGCCTTCGCCCTCAATTTCGAACTCGTGACCATTAACGCTGCCTTCCATGTGGACTTTGAAGCGCATGAA
CTCTTTGATGATCGCCATATTGTCCTCCTCGCCTTTACTCACCATATGTATATCTCCTTCTTAAAGTTAA
ACAAAATTATTCGGATCCGCTTATTTATACAGTTCATCCATACCATGCGTAA
