>Addgene plasmid #42138 | pET21b-RL020A | addgene partial sequence | sequence record 59334 | T7 5'-TAATACGACTCACTATAGGG-3'
ACTTTAAGAAGGAGATATACATATGAGCAAAGGCGAAGAACTGTTCACGGGTGTGGTTCCGATCCTGGTT
GAACTGGATGGCGATGTGAACGGTCATAAATTTAGCGTGTCTGGTGAAGGCGAAGGTGATGCGACCTACG
GCAAACTGACGCTGAAACTGATTTGCACCACGGGTAAACTGCCGGTTCCGTGGCCGACCCTGGTGACCAC
GCTGGGTTATGGTCTGATGTGTTTCGCACGTTACCCGGATCACATGAAACGCCATGATTTCTTTAAATCT
GCGATGCCGGAAGGCTATGTGCAGGAACGTACCATCTTTTTCAAAGATGATGGTAACTACAAAACCCGCG
CGGAAGTTAAATTTGAAGGCGATACGCTGGTGAACCGTATTGAACTGAAAGGTATCGATTTCAAAGAAGA
TGGCAATATTCTGGGTCACAAACTGGAATACAACTACAACAGTCATAACGTGTACATTACCGCCGATAAA
CAGAAAAACGGTATCAAAGCAAACTTCAAAATCCGTCACAACATCGAAGATGGCGGTGTTCAGCTGGCCG
ATCATTACCAGCAGAACACCCCGATTGGCGATGGTCCGGTGCTGCTGCCGGATAATCATTATCTGAGTTA
CCAGAGCAAACTGTCTAAAGATCCGAATGAAAAACGCGATCACATGGTTCTGCTGGAATTTGTGACCGCG
GCCGGCATTACGCATGGTATGGATGAACTGTATAAATAAGCGGATCCGAATAATTTTGTTTAACTTTAAG
AAGGAGATATACATATGGTGAGTAAAGGCGAGGAGGACAATATGGCGATCATC
